Addgene plasmid #24239: pCDNA3 Flag BimL (S58D)
Depositing lab: Roger Davis. Depositing organization: University of Massachusetts, Worcester. Publication: JNK phosphorylation of Bim-related members of the Bcl2 family induces Bax-dependent apoptosis. Lei K, Davis RJ. Proc Natl Acad Sci U S A. 2003 Mar 4. 100(5):2432-7. 10.1073/pnas.0438011100 PubMed 12591950.
Backbone
  Vector backbone: pcDNA3
  Backbone manufacturer: invitrogen
  Backbone size w/o insert (bp): 5446
  Vector type: Mammalian Expression
Growth in bacteria
  Bacterial resistance: Ampicillin, 100 μg/mL
  Growth temperature: 37°C
  Growth strain: DH5alpha
  Copy number: High Copy
Gene/Insert
  Gene/Insert name: BimL (S58D) (alt name: BCL2-like 11)
  Species: H. sapiens (human)
  Insert size (bp): 458
  Mutation: Changed serine 58 to aspartic acid
  GenBank ID: AF032458
  Entrez Gene: BCL2L11 (a.k.a. BAM, BIM, BOD)
  Tag / fusion protein: Flag (N terminal on insert)
  Cloning method: Restriction Enzyme; 5′ cloning site Hind III (not destroyed); 3′ cloning site EcoRI (not destroyed)
  Sequencing primers: 5′ T7; 3′ SP6
Terms and licenses: Academic/Nonprofit Terms; Industry Terms: Not Available to Industry
How to cite: pCDNA3 Flag BimL (S58D) was a gift from Roger Davis (Addgene plasmid # 24239 ; http://n2t.net/addgene:24239 ; RRID:Addgene_24239)
