[The description below was written by a language model from this plasmid's Addgene catalogue record.]
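Description:
pCDNA3 Flag BimL (S58D) is a mammalian expression plasmid built on the Invitrogen pcDNA3 backbone (about 5.4 kb without insert). It is maintained in E. coli as a high-copy plasmid under ampicillin selection. No feature table accompanies the record, so individual backbone elements are not itemised. pcDNA3 is a standard vector in which the insert is generally driven by the CMV immediate-early promoter and which normally carries a neomycin resistance cassette for selecting stable mammalian lines. The T7 and SP6 sequencing primers listed in the record fit the phage promoter sites that flank the pcDNA3 polylinker.

The insert is a roughly 460 bp human cDNA encoding BimL, the "long" isoform of BCL2L11 (BCL2-like 11, also called BIM, BAM or BOD), a pro-apoptotic BH3-only member of the Bcl2 family. It was cloned between HindIII (5′) and EcoRI (3′), both of which remain intact, and it carries an N-terminal Flag epitope for detection or immunoprecipitation with anti-Flag antibodies. The coding sequence has a point mutation changing serine 58 to aspartic acid. Replacing a serine with an acidic residue is a common way to mimic constitutive phosphorylation, although the record does not describe the mutation in those terms. The associated publication concerns JNK phosphorylation of Bim-related proteins and the resulting Bax-dependent apoptosis. The construct is therefore most plausibly used in transfected mammalian cells to test how the charge state at this site affects BimL's pro-apoptotic activity, probably in comparison with wild-type or non-phosphorylatable versions.
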