>Addgene plasmid #24239 | pCDNA3 Flag BimL (S58D) | addgene partial sequence | sequence record 30539 | 24239 with CMV-F
ATAGCGAGCTCTCTGGCTACTAGAGAACCCACTGCTTACTGGCTTATCGAAATTAATACGACTCCCCTTT
TGGGAGACCCAAGCTTACGGCAGCCAACATGGACTATAAGGACGATGATGACAAAGGATCCGCAAAGCAA
CCTTCTGATGTAAGTTCTGAGTGTGACCGAGAAGGTAGACAATTGCAGCCTGCGGAGAGGCCTCCCCAGC
TCAGACCTGGGGCCCCTACCTCCCTACAGACAGAGCCACAAGACAGGAGCCCAGCACCCATGAGTTGTGA
CAAATCAACACAAACCCCAGATCCTCCTTGCCAGGCCTTCAACCACTATCTCAGTGCAATGGCTTCCATG
AGGCAGGCTGAACCTGCAGATATGCGCCCAGAGATATGGATCGCCCAAGAGTTGCGGCGTATCGGAGACG
AGTTTAACGCTTACTATGCAAGGAGGGTATTTTTGAATAATTACCAAGCAGCCGAAGACCACCCACGAAT
GGTTATCTTACGACTGTTACGTTACATTGTCCGCCTGGTGTGGAGAATGCATTGAGAATTCTGCAGATAT
CCATCACACTGGCGGCCGCTCGAGCATGCATCTAGAGGGCCCTATTCTATAGTGTCACCTAAATGCTAGA
GCTCGCTGATCAGCCTCGACTGTGCCTTCTAGTTGCCAGCCATCTGTTGNTTGCCCCTCCCCCGTGCCTT
CCTTGACCTGGAAGGTGCCACTCCCACTGTCCTTTCCTAATATATGAGGAAATN
